>Addgene plasmid #248664 | pAAV_CAG(del)-FLEx(loxP)-eYFP(nuclear)-2A-N2cG | addgene full sequence | sequence record 502194 | Addgene NGS Result
TTGAGATCCTTTTTTTCTGCGCGTAATCTGCTGCTTGCAAACAAAAAAACCACCGCTACCAGCGGTGGTT
TGTTTGCCGGATCAAGAGCTACCAACTCTTTTTCCGAAGGTAACTGGCTTCAGCAGAGCGCAGATACCAA
ATACTGTTCTTCTAGTGTAGCCGTAGTTAGGCCACCACTTCAAGAACTCTGTAGCACCGCCTACATACCT
CGCTCTGCTAATCCTGTTACCAGTGGCTGCTGCCAGTGGCGATAAGTCGTGTCTTACCGGGTTGGACTCA
AGACGATAGTTACCGGATAAGGCGCAGCGGTCGGGCTGAACGGGGGGTTCGTGCACACAGCCCAGCTTGG
AGCGAACGACCTACACCGAACTGAGATACCTACAGCGTGAGCTATGAGAAAGCGCCACGCTTCCCGAAGG
GAGAAAGGCGGACAGGTATCCGGTAAGCGGCAGGGTCGGAACAGGAGAGCGCACGAGGGAGCTTCCAGGG
GGAAACGCCTGGTATCTTTATAGTCCTGTCGGGTTTCGCCACCTCTGACTTGAGCGTCGATTTTTGTGAT
GCTCGTCAGGGGGGCGGAGCCTATGGAAAAACGCCAGCAACGCGGCCTTTTTACGGTTCCTGGCCTTTTG
CTGGCCTTTTGCTCACATGTTCTTTCCTGCGTTATCCCCTGATTCTGTGGATAACCGTATTACCGCCTTT
GAGTGAGCTGATACCGCTCGCCGCAGCCGAACGACCGAGCGCAGCGAGTCAGTGAGCGAGGAAGCGGAAG
AGCGCCCAATACGCAAACCGCCTCTCCCCGCGCGTTGGCCGATTCATTAATGCAGCTGCGCGCTCGCTCG
CTCACTGAGGCCGCCCGGGCAAAGCCCGGGCGTCGGGCGACCTTTGGTCGCCCGGCCTCAGTGAGCGAGC
GAGCGCGCAGAGAGGGAGTGGCCAACTCCATCACTAGGGGTTCCTTGTAGTTAATGATTAACCCGCCATG
CTACTTATCTACGTAGCCATGCTCTAGGAAGATCCTTATCGATTTTACCACATTTGTAGAGGTTTTACTT
GCTTTAAAAAACCTCCCACATCTCCCCCTGAACCTGAAACATAAAATGAATGCAATTGTTGTTGTTAACT
TGTTTATTGCAGCTTATAATGGTTACAAATAAAGCAATAGCATCACAAATTTCACAAATAAAGCATTTTT
TTCACTGCATTCTAGTTGTGGTTTGTCCAAACTCATCAATGTATCTTATCATGTCTGCTCGAAGCGGCCG
CCCGGGTCGACGGTATCGATGCGGGGAGGCGGCCCAAAGGGAGATCCGACTCGTCTGAGGGCGAAGGCGA
AGACGCGGAAGAGGCCGCAGAGCCGGCAGCAGGCCGCGGGAAGGAAGGTCCGCTGGATTGAGGGCCGAAG
GGACGTAGCAGAAGGACGTCCCGCGCAGAATCCAGGTGGCAACACAGGCGAGCAGCCAAGGAAAGGACGA
TGATTTCCCCGACAACACCACGGAATTGTCAGTGCCCAACAGCCGAGCCCCTGTCCAGCAGCGGGCAAGG
CAGGCGGCGATGAGTTCCGCCGTGGCAATAGGGAGGGGGAAAGCGAAAGTCCCGGAAAGGAGCTGACAGG
TGGTGGCAATGCCCCAACCAGTGGGGGTTGCGTCAGCAAACACAGTGCACACCACGCCACGTTGCCTGAC
AACGGGCCACAACTCCTCATAAAGAGACAGCAACCAGGATTTATACAAGGAGGAGAAAATGAAAGCCATA
CGGGAAGCAATAGCATGATACAAAGGCATTAAAGCAGCGTATCCACATAGCGTAAAAGGAGCAACATAGT
TAAGAATACCAGTCAATCTTTCACAAATTTTGTAATCCAGAGGTTGATTATCGATAAGCTTGATATCGAA
TTCGAACCTCTTCGAGGGACATAACTTCGTATAATGTATGCTATACGAAGTTATGGGTCGATGGTGAGAT
CTGGACTAGAGGGTCGATGGTGATGCTTGGATCAAAATAGGAAGAATCCCAATGATAACTTCGTATAAAG
TATCCTATACGAAGTTATACTAGAATTCGGTACCGCTAGCCACCATGGATCCAAAAAAGAAGAGAAAGGT
AGATCCAAAGAAAAAGCGCAAGGTAGGGAAGCCTATCCCTAACCCTCTCCTCGGTCTCGATTCTACGGTG
AGCAAGGGCGAGGAGCTGTTCACCGGGGTGGTGCCCATCCTGGTCGAGCTGGACGGCGACGTAAACGGCC
ACAAGTTCAGCGTGTCCGGCGAGGGCGAGGGCGATGCCACCTACGGCAAGCTGACCCTGAAGTTCATCTG
CACCACCGGCAAGCTGCCCGTGCCCTGGCCCACCCTCGTGACCACCTTCGGCTACGGCCTGATGTGCTTC
GCCCGCTACCCCGACCACATGAAGCAGCACGACTTCTTCAAGTCCGCCATGCCCGAAGGCTACGTCCAGG
AGCGCACCATCTTCTTCAAGGACGACGGCAACTACAAGACCCGCGCCGAGGTGAAGTTCGAGGGCGACAC
CCTGGTGAACCGCATCGAGCTGAAGGGCATCGACTTCAAGGAGGACGGCAACATCCTGGGGCACAAGCTG
GAGTACAACTACAACAGCCACAACGTCTATATCATGGCCGACAAGCAGAAGAACGGCATCAAGGTGAACT
TCAAGATCCGCCACAACATCGAGGACGGCAGCGTGCAGCTCGCCGACCACTACCAGCAGAACACCCCCAT
CGGCGACGGCCCCGTGCTGCTGCCCGACAACCACTACCTGAGCTACCAGTCCGCCCTGAGCAAAGACCCC
AACGAGAAGCGCGATCACATGGTCCTGCTGGAGTTCGTGACCGCCGCCGGGATCACTCTCGGCATGGACG
AGCTGTACAAGACTAGTGGATCCGGAGCTACTAACTTCAGCCTGCTGAAGCAGGCTGGAGACGTGGAGGA
GAACCCTGGACCCATGGTTCCTCAGGTTCTTTTGTTTGTACTCCTTCTGGGTTTTTCGTTGTGTTTCGGG
AAGTTCCCCATTTACACGATACCAGACGAACTTGGTCCCTGGAGCCCTATTGACATACACCATCTCAGCT
GTCCAAATAACCTGGTTGTGGAGGATGAAGGATGTACCAACCTGTCCGAGTTCTCCTACATGGAACTCAA
AGTGGGATACATCTCAGCCATCAAAGTGAACGGGTTCACTTGCACAGGTGTTGTGACAGAGGCAGAGACC
TACACCAACTTTGTTGGTTATGTCACAACCACATTCAAGAGAAAGCATTTCCGCCCCACCCCAGACGCAT
GTAGAGCCGCGTATAACTGGAAGATGGCCGGTGACCCCAGATATGAAGAGTCCCTACACAATCCATACCC
CGACTACCACTGGCTTCGAACTGTAAGAACCACCAAAGAGTCCCTCATTATCATATCCCCAAGTGTGACA
GATTTGGACCCATATGACAAATCCCTTCACTCAAGGGTCTTCCCTGGCGGAAAGTGCTCAGGAATAACGG
TGTCCTCTACCTACTGCTCAACTAACCATGATTACACCATTTGGATGCCCGAGAATCCGAGACCAAGGAC
ACCTTGTGACATTTTTACCAATAGCAGAGGGAAGAGAGCATCCAACGGGAACAAGACTTGCGGCTTTGTG
GATGAAAGAGGCCTGTATAAGTCTCTAAAAGGAGCATGCAGGCTCAAGTTATGTGGAGTTCTTGGACTTA
GACTTATGGATGGAACATGGGTCGCGATGCAAACATCAGATGAGACCAAATGGTGCCCTCCAGATCAGTT
GGTGAATTTGCACGACTTTCGCTCAGACGAGATTGAGCATCTCGTTGTGGAGGAGTTAGTCAAGAAAAGA
GAGGAATGTCTGGATGCATTAGAGTCCATCATGACCACCAAGTCAGTAAGTTTCAGACGTCTCAGTCACC
TGAGAAAACTTGTCCCAGGGTTTGGAAAAGCATATACCATATTCAACAAAACCTTGATGGAGGCTGATGC
TCACTACAAGTCAGTCCGGACCTGGAATGAGATCATCCCCTCAAAAGGGTGTTTGAAAGTTGGAGGAAGG
TGCCATCCTCATGTGAACGGGGTGTTTTTCAATGGTATAATATTAGGGCCTGACGACCATGTCCTAATCC
CAGAGATGCAATCATCCCTCCTCCAGCAACATATGGAGTTGTTGGAATCTTCAGTTATCCCCCTGATGCA
CCCCCTGGCAGACCCTTCTACAGTTTTCAAAGAAGGTGATGAGGCTGAGGATTTTGTTGAAGTTCACCTC
CCCGATGTGTACAAACAGATCTCAGGGGTTGACCTGGGTCTCCCGAACTGGGGAAAGTATGTATTGATGA
CTGCAGGGGCCATGATTGGCCTGGTGTTGATATTTTCCCTAATGACATGGTGCAGAAGAGCCAATCGACC
AGAATCGAAACAACGCAGTTTTGGAGGGACAGGGGGGAATGTGTCAGTCACTTCCCAAAGCGGAAAAGTC
ATACCTTCATGGGAATCATATAAGAGTGGAGGTGAGATCAGACTGTAGGCGCGCCTCGAGTGTACAAGTA
AGGGGATCCCTAGTATAACTTCGTATAGCATACATTATACGAAGTTATGGGTCGATGGTGATGCTTGGCA
ATTCGGGTCGATGGTGAAGCATTGGTCTTCCTATTTTGATATAACTTCGTATAGGATACTTTATACGAAG
TTATGGGGATCCAATTCTTTGCCAAAATGATGAGACAGCACAATAACCAGCACGTTGCCCAGGAGCTGTA
GGAAAAAGAAGAAGGCATGAACATGGTTAGCAGAGGCTCTAGAGCCGCCGGTCACACGCCAGAAGCCGAA
CCCCGCCCTGCCCCGTCCCCCCCGAAGGCAGCCGTCCCCCCGCGGACAGCCCCGAGCCGCTCCCCCCGCA
CAAAGGGCCCTCCCGGAGCCCCTCAAGGCTTTCACGCAGCCACAGAAAAGAAACAAGCCGTCATTAAACC
AAGCGCTAATTACAGCCCGGAGGAGAAGGGCCGTCCCGCCCGCTCACCTGTGGGAGTAACGCGGTCAGTC
AGAGCCGGGGCGGGCGGCGCGAGGCGGCGGCGGAGCGGGGCACGGGGCGAAGGCAGCGCGCAGCGACTCC
CGCCCGCCGCGCGCTTCGCTTTTTATAGGGCCGCCGCCGCCGCCGCCTCGCCATAAAAGGAAACTTTCGG
AGCGCGCCGCTCTGATTGGCTGCCGCCGCACCTCTCCGCCTCGCCCCGCCCCGCCCCTCGCCCCGCCCCG
CCCCGCCTGGCGCGCGCCCCCCCCCCCCCCCCGCCCCCATCGCTGCACAAAATAATTAAAAAATAAATAA
ATACAAAATTGGGGGTGGGGAGGGGGGGGAGATGGGGAGAGTGAAGCAGAACGTGGGGCTCACCTCGACC
ATGGTAATAGCGATGACTAATACGTAGATGTACTGCCAAGTAGGAAAGTCCCATAAGGTCATGTACTGGG
CATAATGCCAGGCGGGCCATTTACCGTCATTGACGTCAATAGGGGGCGTACTTGGCATATGATACACTTG
ATGTACTGCCAAGTGGGCAGTTTACCGTAAATACTCCACCCATTGACGTCAATGGAAAGTCCCTATTGGC
GTTACTATGGGAACATACGTCATTATTGACGTCAATGGTACTCTTCCTAGAGCATGGCTACGTAGATAAG
TAGCATGGCGGGTTAATCATTAACTACAAGGAACCCCTAGTGATGGAGTTGGCCACTCCCTCTCTGCGCG
CTCGCTCGCTCACTGAGGCCGGGCGACCAAAGGTCGCCCGACGCCCGGGCTTTGCCCGGGCGGCCTCAGT
GAGCGAGCGAGCGCGCAGCTGGCGTAATAGCGAAGAGGCCCGCACCGATCGCCCTTCCCAACAGTTGCGC
AGCCTGAATGGCGAATGGG
[124 nt withheld, positions 5900-6023]
C
[91 nt withheld, positions 6025-6115]
A
[49 nt withheld, positions 6117-6165]
CCTTTGACGTTGGAGTCCACGTTCTTT
[37 nt withheld, positions 6193-6229]
ACCCTATCTCGGTCTATTCTTTTGATTTATAAGGGATTTTGCCGATTTCGGCCTATTGGTTAAAAAATGA
GCTGATTTAACAAAAATTTAACGCGAATTTTAACAAAATATTAACGCTTACAATTTAGGTGGCACTTTTC
GGGGAAATGTGCGCGGAACCCCTATTTGTTTATTTTTCTAAATACATTCAAATATGTATCCGCTCATGAG
ACAATAACCCTGATAAATGCTTCAATAATATTGAAAAAGGAAGAGTATGAGTATTCAACATTTCCGTGTC
GCCCTTATTCCCTTTTTTGCGGCATTTTGCCTTCCTGTTTTTGCTCACCCAGAAACGCTGGTGAAAGTAA
AAGATGCTGAAGATCAGTTGGGTGCACGAGTGGGTTACATCGAACTGGATCTCAACAGCGGTAAGATCCT
TGAGAGTTTTCGCCCCGAAGAACGTTTTCCAATGATGAGCACTTTTAAAGTTCTGCTATGTGGCGCGGTA
TTATCCCGTATTGACGCCGGGCAAGAGCAACTCGGTCGCCGCATACACTATTCTCAGAATGACTTGGTTG
AGTACTCACCAGTCACAGAAAAGCATCTTACGGATGGCATGACAGTAAGAGAATTATGCAGTGCTGCCAT
AACCATGAGTGATAACACTGCGGCCAACTTACTTCTGACAACGATCGGAGGACCGAAGGAGCTAACCGCT
TTTTTGCACAACATGGGGGATCATGTAACTCGCCTTGATCGTTGGGAACCGGAGCTGAATGAAGCCATAC
CAAACGACGAGCGTGACACCACGATGCCTGTAGCAATGGCAACAACGTTGCGCAAACTATTAACTGGCGA
ACTACTTACTCTAGCTTCCCGGCAACAATTAATAGACTGGATGGAGGCGGATAAAGTTGCAGGACCACTT
CTGCGCTCGGCCCTTCCGGCTGGCTGGTTTATTGCTGATAAATCTGGAGCCGGTGAGCGTGGGTCTCGCG
GTATCATTGCAGCACTGGGGCCAGATGGTAAGCCCTCCCGTATCGTAGTTATCTACACGACGGGGAGTCA
GGCAACTATGGATGAACGAAATAGACAGATCGCTGAGATAGGTGCCTCACTGATTAAGCATTGGTAACTG
TCAGACCAAGTTTACTCATATATACTTTAGATTGATTTAAAACTTCATTTTTAATTTAAAAGGATCTAGG
TGAAGATCCTTTTTGATAATCTCATGACCAAAATCCCTTAACGTGAGTTTTCGTTCCACTGAGCGTCAGA
CCCCGTAGAAAAGATCAAAGGATCTTC
Features (pLannotate 1.2.2; 25 found; start..end, strand, type, name):
      1..589     +  rep_origin     ori: high-copy-number ColE1/pMB1/pBR322/pUC origin of replication
    772..828     +  CDS            lacI (fragment): lac repressor; lacI; The lac repressor binds to the lac operator to inhibit transcription in E. coli. This inhibition can be relieved by adding lactose or isopropyl-β-D-thiogalactopyranoside (IPTG).
    822..955     -  repeat_region  AAV2 ITR: inverted terminal repeat of adeno-associated virus serotype 2 inverted
   1026..1094    +  CDS            large T antigen (fragment): large T antigen from SV40 (simian virus 40)
   1117..1238    +  polyA_signal   SV40 poly(A) signal: SV40 polyadenylation signal
   1281..1869    -  misc_feature   WPRE: woodchuck hepatitis virus posttranscriptional regulatory element
   1869..1893    -  misc_feature   MCS (fragment): pBluescript multiple cloning site
   1911..1944    -  protein_bind   loxP: Cre-mediated recombination occurs in the 8-bp core sequence (GCATACAT). Cre recombinase
   2015..2048    -  protein_bind   lox2272: Cre-mediated recombination occurs in the 8-bp core sequence (GGATACTT). lox2272 sites are compatible with each other, but incompatible with loxP or loxN sites (Lee and Saito, 1988). Cre recombinase
   2081..2101    +  CDS            SV40 NLS: nuclear localization signal of SV40 (simian virus 40) large T antigen
   2129..2167    +  CDS            V5 tag (fragment): epitope tag from simian virus 5
   2167..2881    +  CDS            Citrine (fragment): enhanced variant of YFP (Heikal et al., 2001) mammalian codon-optimized
   2954..4525    +  CDS            G: GLYCO_RABVR - Experimental evidence at protein level: Swiss-Prot protein existence level 1. Attaches the virus to host cellular receptor, inducing endocytosis of the virion. In the endosome, the acidic pH induces conformational changes in the glycoprotein trimer, which trigger fusion between virus and cell membrane. There is convincing in vitro evidence that the muscular form of the nicotinic acetylcholine receptor (nAChR), the neuronal cell adhesion molecule (NCAM), and the p75 neurotrophin receptor (p75NTR) bind glycoprotein and thereby facilitate rabies virus entry into cells (By similarity
   4565..4598    +  protein_bind   loxP: Cre-mediated recombination occurs in the 8-bp core sequence (GCATACAT). Cre recombinase
   4661..4694    +  protein_bind   lox2272: Cre-mediated recombination occurs in the 8-bp core sequence (GGATACTT). lox2272 sites are compatible with each other, but incompatible with loxP or loxN sites (Lee and Saito, 1988). Cre recombinase
   4693..4758    -  CDS            HBB (fragment): HBB_LEPEU - Experimental evidence at protein level: Swiss-Prot protein existence level 1. Involved in oxygen transport from the lung to the various peripheral tissues. From Lepus europaeus (European hare).
   4756..4886    -  intron         chimeric intron (fragment): chimera between introns from chicken β-actin and rabbit β-globin
   4975..5110    -  intron         hybrid intron (fragment): hybrid between chicken β-actin (CBA) and minute virus of mice (MMV) introns (Gray et al., 2011)
   5111..5388    -  promoter       chicken β-actin promoter: No description available
   5390..5638    -  enhancer       CMV enhancer (fragment): human cytomegalovirus immediate early enhancer
   5699..5831    +  repeat_region  AAV2 ITR (fragment): inverted terminal repeat of adeno-associated virus serotype 2 inverted
   5826..5895    +  CDS            lacZα (fragment): LacZα fragment of β-galactosidase; lacZ fragment
   5900..6328    +  rep_origin     f1 ori (sequence partly withheld): f1 bacteriophage origin of replication; arrow indicates direction of (+) strand synthesis
   6381..6485    +  promoter       AmpR promoter: bla
   6486..7346    +  CDS            AmpR: β-lactamase; bla; confers resistance to ampicillin, carbenicillin, and related antibiotics
