[The description below was written by a language model from this plasmid's Addgene catalogue record and pLannotate feature annotations shown in this document.]
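Description:
pAAV_CAG(del)-FLEx(loxP)-eYFP(nuclear)-2A-N2cG is an AAV transfer plasmid (about 7.5 kb) for mammalian expression, designed to produce a Cre-dependent helper virus for monosynaptic rabies tracing. It is propagated in E. coli through a high-copy ColE1/pUC-type origin with ampicillin selection (AmpR under its own bla promoter), and the backbone also carries an f1 phage origin. Two AAV2 inverted terminal repeats flank the expression cassette and define the segment that is packaged into AAV particles. A recombination-tolerant bacterial strain is recorded for growth, which fits the known instability of ITRs.

Between the ITRs, a shortened CAG promoter (partial CMV enhancer, chicken β-actin promoter and truncated chimeric intron, matching the "del" in the name) drives a FLEx/DIO cassette. The coding unit lies in the opposite orientation to the promoter and is bracketed by pairs of loxP and lox2272 sites. These sites are mutually incompatible, so Cre first inverts the cassette and then excises sites to lock it in the sense orientation, restricting expression to Cre-expressing cells. The open reading frame begins with an SV40 nuclear localization signal and a partial V5 tag match. A yellow fluorescent protein follows, annotated as a Citrine-like match and recorded as nuclear eYFP. According to the name, a 2A peptide links it to the CVS-N2c rabies glycoprotein, but the 2A is not annotated in the feature table. A WPRE and an SV40 polyadenylation signal follow the cassette to enhance transcript stability and processing.

In use, the G protein complements glycoprotein-deleted rabies virus so that it can spread from starter cells to presynaptic partners, while nuclear eYFP marks the starter cells. The construct encodes no TVA receptor. Part of the plasmid derives from an earlier deposited plasmid.
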