Addgene plasmid #248664: pAAV_CAG(del)-FLEx(loxP)-eYFP(nuclear)-2A-N2cG
Purpose: Helper virus for monosynaptic tracing; Expresses nuclear eYFP and Rabies Glycoprotein (G) of CVS-N2c strain in Cre-expressing cells under the CAG promoter.
Depositing lab: Gordon Fishell. Depositing organization: Harvard Medical School. Publication: Feature-specific threat coding in lateral septum guides defensive action. Mazo DLB, Pasqualini AL, Wu SJ, Berger MZC, Reid CM, Brito SI, Qiu S, Levitt P, Anthony TE, Fishell G. Res Sq [Preprint]. 2025 Jun 12:rs.3.rs-6831193. doi: 10.21203/rs.3.rs-6831193/v1. PubMed 40585201.
Backbone
  Vector backbone: pAAV
  Vector type: Mammalian Expression, AAV
Growth in bacteria
  Bacterial resistance: Ampicillin, 100 μg/mL
  Growth temperature: 37°C
  Growth strain: NEB Stable
  Copy number: Unknown
Gene/Insert 1
  Gene/Insert name: N2c(G) (alt name: Rabies Glycoprotein)
Gene/Insert 2
  Gene/Insert name: nuc-eYFP (alt name: nuclear eYFP)
Resource information
  A portion of this plasmid was derived from a plasmid made by: https://www.addgene.org/73481/
Terms and licenses: Academic/Nonprofit Terms; Industry Terms: Not Available to Industry
Depositor comments: Please visit https://doi.org/10.21203/rs.3.rs-6831193/v1 for preprint.
How to cite: pAAV_CAG(del)-FLEx(loxP)-eYFP(nuclear)-2A-N2cG was a gift from Gordon Fishell (Addgene plasmid # 248664 ; http://n2t.net/addgene:248664 ; RRID:Addgene_248664)
